>Addgene plasmid #143062 | TFORF0661 | addgene full sequence | sequence record 399021 | Addgene NGS Result
TTAATGTAGTCTTATGCAATACTCTTGTAGTCTTGCAACATGGTAACGATGAGTTAGCAACATGCCTTAC
AAGGAGAGAAAAAGCACCGTGCATGCCGATTGGTGGAAGTAAGGTGGTACGATCGTGCCTTATTAGGAAG
GCAACAGACGGGTCTGACATGGATTGGACGAACCACTGAATTGCCGCATTGCAGAGATATTGTATTTAAG
TGCCTAGCTCGATACATAAACGGGTCTCTCTGGTTAGACCAGATCTGAGCCTGGGAGCTCTCTGGCTAAC
TAGGGAACCCACTGCTTAAGCCTCAATAAAGCTTGCCTTGAGTGCTTCAAGTAGTGTGTGCCCGTCTGTT
GTGTGACTCTGGTAACTAGAGATCCCTCAGACCCTTTTAGTCAGTGTGGAAAATCTCTAGCAGTGGCGCC
CGAACAGGGACTTGAAAGCGAAAGGGAAACCAGAGGAGCTCTCTCGACGCAGGACTCGGCTTGCTGAAGC
GCGCACGGCAAGAGGCGAGGGGCGGCGACTGGTGAGTACGCCAAAAATTTTGACTAGCGGAGGCTAGAAG
GAGAGAGATGGGTGCGAGAGCGTCAGTATTAAGCGGGGGAGAATTAGATCGCGATGGGAAAAAATTCGGT
TAAGGCCAGGGGGAAAGAAAAAATATAAATTAAAACATATAGTATGGGCAAGCAGGGAGCTAGAACGATT
CGCAGTTAATCCTGGCCTGTTAGAAACATCAGAAGGCTGTAGACAAATACTGGGACAGCTACAACCATCC
CTTCAGACAGGATCAGAAGAACTTAGATCATTATATAATACAGTAGCAACCCTCTATTGTGTGCATCAAA
GGATAGAGATAAAAGACACCAAGGAAGCTTTAGACAAGATAGAGGAAGAGCAAAACAAAAGTAAGACCAC
CGCACAGCAAGCGGCCGCTGATCTTCAGACCTGGAGGAGGAGATATGAGGGACAATTGGAGAAGTGAATT
ATATAAATATAAAGTAGTAAAAATTGAACCATTAGGAGTAGCACCCACCAAGGCAAAGAGAAGAGTGGTG
CAGAGAGAAAAAAGAGCAGTGGGAATAGGAGCTTTGTTCCTTGGGTTCTTGGGAGCAGCAGGAAGCACTA
TGGGCGCAGCGTCAATGACGCTGACGGTACAGGCCAGACAATTATTGTCTGGTATAGTGCAGCAGCAGAA
CAATTTGCTGAGGGCTATTGAGGCGCAACAGCATCTGTTGCAACTCACAGTCTGGGGCATCAAGCAGCTC
CAGGCAAGAATCCTGGCTGTGGAAAGATACCTAAAGGATCAACAGCTCCTGGGGATTTGGGGTTGCTCTG
GAAAACTCATTTGCACCACTGCTGTGCCTTGGAATGCTAGTTGGAGTAATAAATCTCTGGAACAGATTTG
GAATCACACGACCTGGATGGAGTGGGACAGAGAAATTAACAATTACACAAGCTTAATACACTCCTTAATT
GAAGAATCGCAAAACCAGCAAGAAAAGAATGAACAAGAATTATTGGAATTAGATAAATGGGCAAGTTTGT
GGAATTGGTTTAACATAACAAATTGGCTGTGGTATATAAAATTATTCATAATGATAGTAGGAGGCTTGGT
AGGTTTAAGAATAGTTTTTGCTGTACTTTCTATAGTGAATAGAGTTAGGCAGGGATATTCACCATTATCG
TTTCAGACCCACCTCCCAACCCCGAGGGGACCCATGCATTGCATCTCAATTAGTCAGCAACCAGGTGTGG
AAAGTCCCCAGGCTCCCCAGCAGGCAGAAGTATGCAAAGCATGCGTCTCAATTAGTCAGCAACCATAGTC
CCGCCCCTAACTCCGCCCATCCCGCCCCTAACTCCGCCCAGTTCCGCCCATTCTCCGCCCCATGGCTGAC
TAATTTTTTTTATTTATGCAGAGGCCGAGGCCGCCTCGGCCTCTGAGCTATTCCAGAAGTAGTGAGGAGG
CTTTTTTGGAGGCCTAGGCTTTTGCAAAAAGCTTTCTAGAGGTACCACCGGAGCTTACCATGACCGAGTA
CAAGCCCACGGTGCGCCTCGCCACCCGCGACGACGTCCCCAGGGCCGTACGCACCCTCGCCGCCGCGTTC
GCCGACTACCCCGCCACGCGCCACACCGTCGATCCGGACCGCCACATCGAGCGGGTCACCGAGCTGCAAG
AACTCTTCCTCACGCGCGTCGGGCTCGACATCGGCAAGGTGTGGGTCGCGGACGACGGCGCCGCCGTGGC
GGTCTGGACCACGCCGGAGAGCGTCGAAGCGGGGGCGGTGTTCGCCGAGATCGGCCCGCGCATGGCCGAG
TTGAGCGGTTCCCGGCTGGCCGCGCAGCAACAGATGGAAGGCCTCCTGGCGCCGCACCGGCCCAAGGAGC
CCGCGTGGTTCCTGGCCACCGTCGGCGTCTCGCCCGACCACCAGGGCAAGGGTCTGGGCAGCGCCGTCGT
GCTCCCCGGAGTGGAGGCGGCCGAGCGCGCCGGGGTGCCCGCCTTCCTGGAGACCTCCGCGCCCCGCAAC
CTCCCCTTCTACGAGCGGCTCGGCTTCACCGTCACCGCCGACGTCGAGGTGCCCGAAGGACCGCGCACCT
GGTGCATGACCCGCAAGCCCGGTGCCAGTTAACGAATTCTAGATCTTGAGACAAATGGCAGTATTCATCC
ACAATTTTAAAAGAAAAGGGGGGATTGGGGGGTACAGTGCAGGGGAAAGAATAGTAGACATAATAGCAAC
AGACATACAAACTAAAGAATTACAAAAACAAATTACAAAAATTCAAAATTTTCGGGTTTATTACAGGGAC
AGCAGAGATCCACTTTGGCGCCGGCTCGAGGCCTGCAGGTGCAAAGATGGATAAAGTTTTAAACAGAGAG
GAATCTTTGCAGCTAATGGACCTTCTAGGTCTTGAAAGGAGTGGGAATTGGCTCCGGTGCCCGTCAGTGG
GCAGAGCGCACATCGCCCACAGTCCCCGAGAAGTTGGGGGGAGGGGTCGGCAATTGAACCGGTGCCTAGA
GAAGGTGGCGCGGGGTAAACTGGGAAAGTGATGTCGTGTACTGGCTCCGCCTTTTTCCCGAGGGTGGGGG
AGAACCGTATATAAGTGCAGTAGTCGCCGTGAACGTTCTTTTTCGCAACGGGTTTGCCGCCAGAACACAG
GTAAGTGCCGTGTGTGGTTCCCGCGGGCCTGGCCTCTTTACGGGTTATGGCCCTTGCGTGCCTTGAATTA
CTTCCACCTGGCTGCAGTACGTGATTCTTGATCCCGAGCTTCGGGTTGGAAGTGGGTGGGAGAGTTCGAG
GCCTTGCGCTTAAGGAGCCCCTTCGCCTCGTGCTTGAGTTGAGGCCTGGCCTGGGCGCTGGGGCCGCCGC
GTGCGAATCTGGTGGCACCTTCGCGCCTGTCTCGCTGCTTTCGATAAGTCTCTAGCCATTTAAAATTTTT
GATGACCTGCTGCGACGCTTTTTTTCTGGCAAGATAGTCTTGTAAATGCGGGCCAAGATCTGCACACTGG
TATTTCGGTTTTTGGGGCCGCGGGCGGCGACGGGGCCCGTGCGTCCCAGCGCACATGTTCGGCGAGGCGG
GGCCTGCGAGCGCGGCCACCGAGAATCGGACGGGGGTAGTCTCAAGCTGGCCGGCCTGCTCTGGTGCCTG
GCCTCGCGCCGCCGTGTATCGCCCCGCCCTGGGCGGCAAGGCTGGCCCGGTCGGCACCAGTTGCGTGAGC
GGAAAGATGGCCGCTTCCCGGCCCTGCTGCAGGGAGCTCAAAATGGAGGACGCGGCGCTCGGGAGAGCGG
GCGGGTGAGTCACCCACACAAAGGAAAAGGGCCTTTCCGTCCTCAGCCGTCGCTTCATGTGACTCCACGG
AGTACCGGGCGCCGTCCAGGCACCTCGATTAGTTCTCGAGCTTTTGGAGTACGTCGTCTTTAGGTTGGGG
GGAGGGGTTTTATGCGATGGAGTTTCCCCACACTGAGTGGGTGGAGACTGAAGTTAGGCCAGCTTGGCAC
TTGATGTAATTCTCCTTGGAATTTGCCCTTTTTGAGTTTGGATCTTGGTTCATTCTCAAGCCTCAGACAG
TGGTTCAAAGTTTTTTTCTTCCATTTCAGGTGTCGTGAGGCTAGCACCGCCACCATGGCAGATCCAGGAA
TGATGAGTCTTTTTGGCGAGGATGGGAATATTTTCAGTGAAGGTCTTGAAGGCCTCGGAGAATGTGGTTA
CCCGGAAAATCCAGTAAATCCTATGGGTCAGCAAATGCCAATAGACCAAGGCTTTGCCTCTTTACAGCCA
TCCCTTCATCATCCTTCAACTAATCAAAATCAAACAAAGCTGACACATTTTGATCACTATAATCAGTATG
AACAACAAAAGATGCATCTGATGGATCAGCCGAACAGAATGATGAGCAACACCCCTGGGAACGGACTCGC
GTCTCCGCACTCGCAGTATCACACCCCTCCCGTTCCTCAGGTGCCCCATGGTGGCAGTGGTGGCGGTCAG
ATGGGTGTCTACCCTGGCATGCAGAATGAGAGGCATGGGCAATCCTTTGTGGACAGCAGCTCCATGTGGG
GCCCCAGGGCTGTTCAGGTACCAGACCAGATACGAGCCCCCTACCAGCAGCAGCAGCCACAGCCGCAGCC
ACCGCAGCCGGCTCCGTCGGGGCCCCCTGCACAGGGCCACCCTCAGCACATGCAGCAGATGGGCAGCTAT
ATGGCACGTGGGGATTTTTCCATGCAGCAGCATGGTCAGCCACAGCAGAGGATGAGCCAGTTTTCCCAAG
GCCAAGAGGGCCTCAATCAGGGAAATCCTTTTATTGCCACCTCAGGACCTGGCCACTTGTCCCACGTGCC
CCAGCAGAGTCCCAGCATGGCACCTTCCTTGCGTCACTCGGTGCAGCAGTTCCATCACCACCCCTCTACT
GCTCTCCATGGAGAATCCGTTGCCCACAGTCCCAGATTCTCCCCGAATCCTCCCCAACAAGGGGCTGTTA
GGCCGCAAACCCTTAACTTTAGTTCTCGGAGCCAGACAGTCCCCTCTCCTACTATAAACAACTCAGGGCA
GTATTCTCGATATCCTTACAGTAACCTAAATCAGGGATTAGTTAACAATACAGGGATGAATCAAAATTTA
GGCCTTACAAATAATACTCCAATGAATCAGTCCGTACCAAGATACCCCAATGCTGTAGGATTCCCATCAA
ACAGTGGTCAAGGACTAATGCACCAGCAGCCCATCCACCCCAGTGGCTCACTTAACCAAATGAACACACA
AACTATGCATCCTTCACAGCCTCAGGGAACTTATGCCTCTCCACCTCCCATGTCACCCATGAAAGCAATG
AGTAATCCAGCAGGCACTCCTCCTCCACAAGTCAGGCCGGGAAGTGCTGGGATACCAATGGAAGTTGGCA
GTTATCCAAATATGCCCCATCCTCAGCCATCTCACCAGCCCCCTGGTGCCATGGGAATCGGACAGAGGAA
TATGGGCCCCAGAAACATGCAGCAGTCTCGTCCATTTATAGGCATGTCCTCGGCACCAAGGGAATTGACT
GGGCACATGAGGCCAAATGGTTGTCCTGGTGTTGGCCTTGGAGACCCACAAGCAATCCAGGAACGACTGA
TACCTGGCCAACAACATCCTGGTCAACAGCCATCTTTTCAGCAGTTGCCAACCTGTCCTCCACTGCAGCC
TCACCCGGGCTTGCACCACCAGTCTTCACCTCCACACCCTCATCACCAGCCTTGGGCACAGCTCCACCCA
TCACCCCAGAACACCCCGCAGAAAGTGCCTGTGCATCAGCATTCCCCGTCGGAGCCCTTTCTAGAGAAAC
CAGTGCCGGATATGACTCAGGTTAGTGGACCGAATGCTCAGCTAGTGAAGAGTGATGATTACCTGCCATC
AATAGAACAGCAGCCACAACAAAAGAAGAAGAAAAAGAAAAACAACCACATTGTAGCAGAGGATCCCAGT
AAAGGTTTTGGTAAAGATGACTTCCCTGGTGGGGTAGATAACCAAGAACTAAATAGGAACTCACTGGATG
GGTCCCAAGAAGAAAAAAAGAAAAAGAAAAGGTCAAAGGCAAAAAAAGACCCGAAGGAACCGAAAGAACC
CAAGGAGAAAAAAGAGCCCAAGGAACCCAAGACCCCGAAAGCCCCTAAGATTCCCAAAGAGCCAAAGGAA
AAGAAAGCAAAAACTGCCACGCCAAAACCCAAATCCAGCAAAAAGTCAAGTAATAAGAAACCTGACTCAG
AAGCAAGTGCTTTGAAGAAAAAGGTCAACAAGGGAAAAACAGAAGGTTCTGAAAATTCAGACTTAGACAA
AACACCCCCACCATCTCCTCCTCCTGAAGAAGATGAGGACCCAGGTGTTCAGAAGAGACGGTCCAGCAGA
CAGGTGAAGAGAAAGCGCTACACTGAAGACCTGGAGTTCAAGATTTCTGATGAGGAGGCAGATGATGCAG
ATGCTGCTGGGAGGGATTCCCCCTCCAACACCTCCCAGTCAGAACAGCAGGAATCTGTTGATGCAGAAGG
CCCAGTGGTAGAAAAAATTATGAGCAGTCGTTCAGTAAAAAAGCAGAAGGAATCTGGAGAGGAGGTAGAA
ATTGAGGAATTCTATGTGAAATACAAAAACTTCTCTTATCTTCATTGTCAGTGGGCATCTATAGAAGATC
TGGAAAAAGATAAGAGAATTCAGCAAAAAATTAAACGATTTAAGGCAAAGCAGGGCCAGAACAAGTTCCT
TTCAGAGATTGAGGATGAGCTTTTTAATCCAGATTATGTGGAGGTTGACCGGATAATGGACTTTGCACGT
AGCACAGATGACCGGGGAGAGCCTGTGACTCACTATCTGGTGAAGTGGTGTTCACTTCCTTATGAAGACA
GCACGTGGGAGCGGAGGCAGGACATAGATCAAGCAAAGATCGAGGAGTTTGAGAAACTAATGTCCAGGGA
GCCGGAAACAGAGCGTGTGGAGCGACCTCCTGCTGATGATTGGAAGAAATCGGAGAGTTCCAGGGAGTAT
AAAAACAATAACAAACTCAGGGAATACCAGTTGGAGGGAGTAAACTGGCTACTTTTCAATTGGTACAACA
TGCGAAACTGCATTTTAGCAGATGAAATGGGTTTGGGAAAAACTATCCAGTCCATTACATTTCTCTATGA
GATATATTTGAAAGGAATCCATGGCCCTTTTTTAGTAATTGCCCCATTGTCCACAATCCCCAACTGGGAA
AGGGAATTCCGAACCTGGACAGAGTTGAACGTGGTTGTGTATCATGGGAGTCAAGCTAGTCGTCGGACCA
TTCAGTTGTATGAAATGTACTTCAAAGATCCCCAGGGTCGAGTGATAAAGGGGTCCTATAAGTTTCATGC
CATCATCACTACATTTGAGATGATTTTGACTGATTGTCCTGAGCTGCGGAATATTCCATGGCGCTGTGTA
GTCATTGATGAAGCCCACAGGCTGAAGAACAGGAACTGCAAGCTGTTGGAGGGACTCAAGATGATGGACT
TGGAACACAAAGTGCTGCTGACGGGAACCCCACTCCAGAACACTGTGGAAGAACTCTTCAGCTTGCTTCA
TTTCTTGGAACCAAGTCGCTTCCCTTCAGAAACCACATTTATGCAAGAATTTGGTGATCTAAAAACAGAA
GAGCAGGTGCAAAAACTTCAAGCTATTCTAAAGCCAATGATGTTGAGACGTCTCAAAGAGGATGTAGAAA
AGAACTTGGCCCCCAAAGAAGAAACTATTATTGAAGTTGAGCTAACAAACATTCAGAAGAAATATTACCG
AGCCATCCTTGAGAAGAATTTCACATTTCTTTCCAAAGGCGGTGGTCAAGCTAACGTACCTAACCTATTA
AACACTATGATGGAATTGCGGAAGTGCTGCAATCATCCGTACCTTATCAATGGTGCTGAAGAGAAAATTT
TGGAAGAGTTTAAAGAAACACACAATGCAGAGTCTCCAGATTTTCAGCTCCAGGCAATGATCCAGGCTGC
TGGCAAGCTAGTGCTGATTGACAAGCTGCTGCCAAAACTGAAGGCTGGTGGCCACAGGGTGCTTATCTTT
TCCCAGATGGTGCGCTGCTTGGACATACTGGAAGACTACCTCATTCAAAGACGGTACCCATATGAAAGGA
TCGACGGCCGAGTAAGAGGCAACCTCCGCCAGGCAGCTATCGACAGATTCTCCAAACCTGATTCTGATAG
GTTTGTTTTCCTCCTGTGTACAAGGGCAGGAGGTTTAGGCATTAACCTCACTGCTGCTGATACCTGCATC
ATCTTTGATTCAGACTGGAATCCCCAAAATGACCTCCAGGCTCAGGCTAGATGTCATAGAATAGGACAGA
GCAAATCTGTGAAAATCTACAGGCTGATTACAAGAAATTCCTATGAAAGGGAAATGTTCGACAAGGCTAG
TTTGAAACTGGGCCTGGATAAAGCTGTGCTACAGTCTATGAGTGGAAGAGAAAATGCTACCAATGGGGTA
CAACAGCTTTCCAAGAAAGAAATAGAGGATCTTCTACGAAAAGGGGCCTATGGTGCACTCATGGATGAGG
AGGATGAAGGGTCTAAATTCTGTGAAGAAGATATTGATCAGATCCTCCTACGTCGAACCCACACCATTAC
CATTGAGTCAGAAGGGAAAGGTTCCACATTTGCTAAGGCCAGTTTTGTTGCATCTGGAAATAGGACAGAT
ATTTCCTTGGATGATCCAAATTTCTGGCAAAAGTGGGCTAAGAAGGCTGAATTGGATATTGATGCCTTAA
ATGGGAGGAACAACCTGGTTATTGATACTCCAAGAGTGAGAAAGCAGACCAGGCTCTACAGTGCAGTGAA
GGAAGATGAGCTGATGGAGTTCTCAGACTTGGAAAGTGATTCTGAAGAAAAGCCCTGTGCAAAGCCACGG
CGTCCCCAGGATAAGTCACAGGGCTATGCAAGGAGTGAATGTTTCAGGGTGGAGAAGAATCTGCTTGTCT
ATGGTTGGGGACGGTGGACAGACATTCTTTCCCACGGACGCTATAAACGCCAACTCACTGAGCAAGATGT
AGAAACCATCTGCAGAACCATCCTGGTGTACTGTCTTAATCATTACAAAGGGGATGAGAATATCAAAAGC
TTCATCTGGGATCTGATCACACCCACAGCGGATGGCCAGACTCGAGCCTTGGTCAACCATTCCGGTTTGT
CAGCTCCTGTGCCAAGGGGAAGGAAGGGAAAGAAGGTGAAAGCCCAGAGCACACAGCCGGTGGTGCAGGA
TGCCGACTGGCTGGCCAGCTGCAACCCAGATGCCCTGTTCCAGGAGGACAGCTACAAGAAACACCTGAAG
CATCACTGTAACAAGGTCCTGCTGCGTGTCCGCATGCTGTACTACCTAAGACAAGAAGTGATAGGAGACC
AGGCGGATAAGATCTTAGAGGGTGCTGACTCAAGTGAAGCCGATGTGTGGATCCCTGAACCTTTCCATGC
TGAAGTTCCTGCAGATTGGTGGGATAAGGAAGCAGACAAATCCCTCTTAATTGGAGTGTTCAAACATGGC
TATGAGAAGTACAACTCCATGCGAGCTGACCCCGCGCTGTGCTTTCTGGAACGAGTCGGTATGCCTGATG
CCAAGGCCATAGCTGCCGAGCAAAGAGGAACAGACATGCTAGCAGATGGTGGTGACGGGGGAGAATTTGA
TAGAGAAGATGAAGACCCAGAATATAAACCAACCAGAACACCGTTCAAAGATGAAATAGATGAATTTGCA
AATTCTCCTTCAGAGGATAAGGAAGAATCCATGGAAATACATGCCACAGGCAAGCACAGTGAGAGTAATG
CTGAGTTAGGCCAACTTTACTGGCCTAACACTTCAACCCTGACTACACGTCTGCGCCGGCTCATTACTGC
CTATCAGCGCAGCTATAAAAGGCAACAGATGAGGCAAGAGGCCCTAATGAAGACTGACCGGCGCAGACGG
CGGCCTCGAGAGGAAGTGAGAGCTCTGGAAGCGGAAAGGGAAGCTATTATATCTGAGAAGCGGCAAAAGT
GGACAAGAAGAGAAGAGGCTGATTTTTACCGTGTGGTATCCACCTTTGGGGTTATTTTTGACCCTGTGAA
ACAGCAATTTGACTGGAACCAATTTAGAGCCTTTGCCAGGCTTGACAAAAAATCTGATGAGAGTTTGGAG
AAATACTTCAGTTGTTTTGTGGCCATGTGTAGGCGAGTATGTCGAATGCCCGTCAAGCCAGATGATGAAC
CGCCCGACCTCTCCTCCATAATTGAGCCGATCACAGAGGAGCGAGCCTCTCGAACTCTGTACCGCATTGA
GCTGCTACGGAAGATCCGCGAGCAGGTTCTCCATCACCCCCAGCTGGGAGAGAGGCTTAAGCTCTGCCAG
CCAAGCTTGGATCTGCCAGAGTGGTGGGAGTGTGGACGGCATGACCGAGACTTGCTGGTTGGTGCTGCTA
AACACGGGGTCAGTCGGACGGATTATCACATCCTCAATGACCCTGAGTTATCCTTCTTGGATGCACATAA
AAACTTTGCTCAAAACAGAGGGGCAGGTAATACATCTTCCTTGAACCCACTGGCAGTTGGATTTGTCCAG
ACTCCTCCAGTCATCTCATCTGCTCATATTCAAGATGAGAGGGTACTGGAACAAGCCGAAGGCAAAGTGG
AGGAGCCTGAAAACCCAGCTGCCAAGGAGAAATGTGAGGGCAAAGAAGAGGAAGAAGAAACCGATGGCAG
CGGGAAGGAGAGCAAGCAGGAATGTGAGGCAGAGGCCAGCTCTGTGAAAAATGAACTGAAAGGTGTTGAG
GTCGGCGCAGACACTGGGTCCAAATCTATTTCAGAGAAAGGTTCCGAAGAGGATGAAGAGGAAAAGCTGG
AGGATGACGATAAGTCGGAAGAGTCTTCCCAGCCCGAAGCAGGAGCTGTCTCTAGAGGGAAGAATTTTGA
TGAAGAAAGCAATGCTTCCATGAGCACTGCTAGAGATGAAACCCGAGATGGATTCTACATGGAGGACGGA
GATCCTTCAGTAGCTCAGCTCCTTCATGAAAGAACATTTGCCTTCTCGTTTTGGCCTAAGGATAGAGTAA
TGATAAACCGCTTAGACAACATCTGTGAAGCAGTGTTGAAAGGCAAATGGCCAGTAAATAGGCGCCAGAT
GTTTGATTTCCAAGGCCTCATCCCAGGTTACACACCCACCACAGTGGACAGCCCCTTGCAGAAGAGGAGC
TTTGCTGAGCTCTCCATGGTCGGCCAAGCCAGCATTAGTGGGAGTGAGGACATCACTACGTCTCCTCAGT
TGTCAAAGGAAGATGCCCTCAACCTCTCTGTCCCTCGCCAGCGGAGGAGGAGGAGGAGAAAAATCGAAAT
TGAGGCCGAAAGAGCTGCCAAGAGGCGAAATCTCATGGAGATGGTTGCCCAGCTTCGAGAGTCTCAGGTG
GTCTCAGAAAATGGACAAGAAAAAGTTGTAGATTTATCAAAGGCCTCAAGAGAGGCAACAAGCTCTACCT
CAAATTTTTCATCTCTTTCTTCAAAGTTTATCTTGCCTAATGTCTCAACACCAGTGTCTGATGCCTTTAA
GACTCAAATGGAACTGCTCCAAGCAGGCCTTTCGCGCACACCCACAAGGCATCTCCTTAATGGCTCCCTA
GTGGATGGAGAGCCTCCCATGAAGAGGAGGCGGGGAAGGAGGAAAAATGTGGAGGGACTTGATCTGCTTT
TCATGAGCCACAAACGGACGTCATTGAGTGCAGAGGATGCTGAGGTGACCAAAGCTTTTGAAGAAGATAT
AGAGACCCCACCAACAAGAAACATTCCTTCTCCCGGACAGCTGGACCCAGACACACGGATCCCTGTTATC
AATCTTGAAGATGGGACTAGGCTGGTGGGGGAAGATGCTCCTAAAAATAAGGATTTAGTTGAATGGCTGA
AGCTGCACCCTACTTACACTGTTGATATGCCAAGTTATGTACCAAAGAATGCAGATGTGCTGTTTTCCTC
ATTTCAGAAACCGAAACAGAAACGACATAGATGTCGAAACCCTAATAAATTGGATATAAACACTTTGACA
GGAGAAGAAAGGGTGCCTGTTGTCAATAAACGAAATGGGAAGAAGATGGGTGGAGCTATGGCGCCTCCAA
TGAAGGATCTACCCAGGTGGCTGGAAGAAAATCCTGAATTTGCAGTTGCTCCAGACTGGACTGATATAGT
TAAGCAGTCTGGTTTTGTTCCTGAGTCGATGTTTGACCGCCTTCTCACTGGGCCTGTAGTGCGGGGAGAG
GGAGCGAGCAGAAGAGGAAGAAGGCCCAAAAGTGAGATCGCCAGAGCAGCCGCGGCCGCCGCTGCTGTGG
CCTCCACGTCAGGGATCAACCCTTTGCTGGTGAACAGCCTGTTTGCTGGAATGGACCTGACGAGCCTTCA
GAATCTCCAGAATCTCCAGTCGCTCCAGCTGGCAGGCCTCATGGGCTTCCCTCCAGGACTGGCAACAGCT
GCCACCGCCGGAGGCGATGCGAAGAACCCTGCTGCTGTGCTGCCCCTGATGCTGCCAGGAATGGCGGGCC
TGCCCAACGTGTTTGGCTTGGGCGGGCTGTTGAATAACCCTCTGTCAGCTGCTACTGGAAACACCACTAC
TGCTTCTAGTCAAGGAGAACCGGAAGACAGCACTTCAAAAGGAGAGGAGAAAGGAAATGAGAATGAAGAC
GAGAACAAAGACTCTGAGAAAAGCACAGATGCTGTTTCGGCTGCTGACTCTGCGAATGGATCTGTTGGTG
CTGCTACTGCCCCGGCTGGATTGCCCTCAAACCCGCTAGCCTTCAACCCTTTCCTCCTGTCCACAATGGC
CCCGGGCCTCTTCTACCCATCCATGTTTCTACCTCCAGGACTGGGGGGATTGACGCTGCCTGGGTTCCCA
GCATTGGCAGGACTTCAGAATGCCGTGGGCTCCAGCGAAGAAAAGGCTGCTGACAAGGCTGAGGGAGGAC
CCTTTAAAGATGGAGAGACCCTTGAAGGCAGCGATGCCGAGGAGAGCCTGGATAAGACTGCAGAGTCCTC
CCTCTTAGAAGACGAAATAGCACAGGGTGAAGAGCTAGACTCACTTGATGGGGGGGATGAAATAGAAAAC
AATGAAAATGATGAATAGTAATGAACTAGTCCGTAACTTGAAAGTATTTCGATTTCTTGGCTTTATATAT
CTTGTGGAAAGGACGAAGACCCTCCTCAACACAATACTGTACGCGTTAAGTCGACAATCAACCTCTGGAT
TACAAAATTTGTGAAAGATTGACTGGTATTCTTAACTATGTTGCTCCTTTTACGCTATGTGGATACGCTG
CTTTAATGCCTTTGTATCATGCTATTGCTTCCCGTATGGCTTTCATTTTCTCCTCCTTGTATAAATCCTG
GTTGCTGTCTCTTTATGAGGAGTTGTGGCCCGTTGTCAGGCAACGTGGCGTGGTGTGCACTGTGTTTGCT
GACGCAACCCCCACTGGTTGGGGCATTGCCACCACCTGTCAGCTCCTTTCCGGGACTTTCGCTTTCCCCC
TCCCTATTGCCACGGCGGAACTCATCGCCGCCTGCCTTGCCCGCTGCTGGACAGGGGCTCGGCTGTTGGG
CACTGACAATTCCGTGGTGTTGTCGGGGAAATCATCGTCCTTTCCTTGGCTGCTCGCCTGTGTTGCCACC
TGGATTCTGCGCGGGACGTCCTTCTGCTACGTCCCTTCGGCCCTCAATCCAGCGGACCTTCCTTCCCGCG
GCCTGCTGCCGGCTCTGCGGCCTCTTCCGCGTCTTCGCCTTCGCCCTCAGACGAGTCGGATCTCCCTTTG
GGCCGCCTCCCCGCGTCGACTTTAAGACCAATGACTTACAAGGCAGCTGTAGATCTTAGCCACTTTTTAA
AAGAAAAGGGGGGACTGGAAGGGCTAATTCACTCCCAACGAAGACAAGATCTGCTTTTTGCTTGTACTGG
GTCTCTCTGGTTAGACCAGATCTGAGCCTGGGAGCTCTCTGGCTAACTAGGGAACCCACTGCTTAAGCCT
CAATAAAGCTTGCCTTGAGTGCTTCAAGTAGTGTGTGCCCGTCTGTTGTGTGACTCTGGTAACTAGAGAT
CCCTCAGACCCTTTTAGTCAGTGTGGAAAATCTCTAGCAGTACGTATAGTAGTTCATGTCATCTTATTAT
TCAGTATTTATAACTTGCAAAGAAATGAATATCAGAGAGTGAGAGGAACTTGTTTATTGCAGCTTATAAT
GGTTACAAATAAAGCAATAGCATCACAAATTTCACAAATAAAGCATTTTTTTCACTGCATTCTAGTTGTG
GTTTGTCCAAACTCATCAATGTATCTTATCATGTCTGGCTCTAGCTATCCCGCCCCTAACTCCGCCCATC
CCGCCCCTAACTCCGCCCAGTTCCGCCCATTCTCCGCCCCATGGCTGACTAATTTTTTTTATTTATGCAG
AGGCCGAGGCCGCCTCGGCCTCTGAGCTATTCCAGAAGTAGTGAGGAGGCTTTTTTGGAGGCCTAGGGAC
GTACCCAATTCGCCCTATAGTGAGTCGTATTACGCGCGCTCACTGGCCGTCGTTTTACAACGTCGTGACT
GGGAAAACCCTGGCGTTACCCAACTTAATCGCCTTGCAGCACATCCCCCTTTCGCCAGCTGGCGTAATAG
CGAAGAGGCCCGCACCGATCGCCCTTCCCAACAGTTGCGCAGCCTGAATGGCGAATGGG
[124 nt withheld, positions 14690-14813]
C
[91 nt withheld, positions 14815-14905]
A
[49 nt withheld, positions 14907-14955]
CCTTTGACGTTGGAGTCCACGTTCTTT
[37 nt withheld, positions 14983-15019]
ACCCTATCTCGGTCTATTCTTTTGATTTATAAGGGATTTTGCCGATTTCGGCCTATTGGTTAAAAAATGA
GCTGATTTAACAAAAATTTAACGCGAATTTTAACAAAATATTAACGCTTACAATTTAGGTGGCACTTTTC
GGGGAAATGTGCGCGGAACCCCTATTTGTTTATTTTTCTAAATACATTCAAATATGTATCCGCTCATGAG
ACAATAACCCTGATAAATGCTTCAATAATATTGAAAAAGGAAGAGTATGAGTATTCAACATTTCCGTGTC
GCCCTTATTCCCTTTTTTGCGGCATTTTGCCTTCCTGTTTTTGCTCACCCAGAAACGCTGGTGAAAGTAA
AAGATGCTGAAGATCAGTTGGGTGCACGAGTGGGTTACATCGAACTGGATCTCAACAGCGGTAAGATCCT
TGAGAGTTTTCGCCCCGAAGAACGTTTTCCAATGATGAGCACTTTTAAAGTTCTGCTATGTGGCGCGGTA
TTATCCCGTATTGACGCCGGGCAAGAGCAACTCGGTCGCCGCATACACTATTCTCAGAATGACTTGGTTG
AGTACTCACCAGTCACAGAAAAGCATCTTACGGATGGCATGACAGTAAGAGAATTATGCAGTGCTGCCAT
AACCATGAGTGATAACACTGCGGCCAACTTACTTCTGACAACGATCGGAGGACCGAAGGAGCTAACCGCT
TTTTTGCACAACATGGGGGATCATGTAACTCGCCTTGATCGTTGGGAACCGGAGCTGAATGAAGCCATAC
CAAACGACGAGCGTGACACCACGATGCCTGTAGCAATGGCAACAACGTTGCGCAAACTATTAACTGGCGA
ACTACTTACTCTAGCTTCCCGGCAACAATTAATAGACTGGATGGAGGCGGATAAAGTTGCAGGACCACTT
CTGCGCTCGGCCCTTCCGGCTGGCTGGTTTATTGCTGATAAATCTGGAGCCGGTGAGCGTGGGTCTCGCG
GTATCATTGCAGCACTGGGGCCAGATGGTAAGCCCTCCCGTATCGTAGTTATCTACACGACGGGGAGTCA
GGCAACTATGGATGAACGAAATAGACAGATCGCTGAGATAGGTGCCTCACTGATTAAGCATTGGTAACTG
TCAGACCAAGTTTACTCATATATACTTTAGATTGATTTAAAACTTCATTTTTAATTTAAAAGGATCTAGG
TGAAGATCCTTTTTGATAATCTCATGACCAAAATCCCTTAACGTGAGTTTTCGTTCCACTGAGCGTCAGA
CCCCGTAGAAAAGATCAAAGGATCTTCTTGAGATCCTTTTTTTCTGCGCGTAATCTGCTGCTTGCAAACA
AAAAAACCACCGCTACCAGCGGTGGTTTGTTTGCCGGATCAAGAGCTACCAACTCTTTTTCCGAAGGTAA
CTGGCTTCAGCAGAGCGCAGATACCAAATACTGTTCTTCTAGTGTAGCCGTAGTTAGGCCACCACTTCAA
GAACTCTGTAGCACCGCCTACATACCTCGCTCTGCTAATCCTGTTACCAGTGGCTGCTGCCAGTGGCGAT
AAGTCGTGTCTTACCGGGTTGGACTCAAGACGATAGTTACCGGATAAGGCGCAGCGGTCGGGCTGAACGG
GGGGTTCGTGCACACAGCCCAGCTTGGAGCGAACGACCTACACCGAACTGAGATACCTACAGCGTGAGCT
ATGAGAAAGCGCCACGCTTCCCGAAGGGAGAAAGGCGGACAGGTATCCGGTAAGCGGCAGGGTCGGAACA
GGAGAGCGCACGAGGGAGCTTCCAGGGGGAAACGCCTGGTATCTTTATAGTCCTGTCGGGTTTCGCCACC
TCTGACTTGAGCGTCGATTTTTGTGATGCTCGTCAGGGGGGCGGAGCCTATGGAAAAACGCCAGCAACGC
GGCCTTTTTACGGTTCCTGGCCTTTTGCTGGCCTTTTGCTCACATGTTCTTTCCTGCGTTATCCCCTGAT
TCTGTGGATAACCGTATTACCGCCTTTGAGTGAGCTGATACCGCTCGCCGCAGCCGAACGACCGAGCGCA
GCGAGTCAGTGAGCGAGGAAGCGGAAGAGCGCCCAATACGCAAACCGCCTCTCCCCGCGCGTTGGCCGAT
TCATTAATGCAGCTGGCACGACAGGTTTCCCGACTGGAAAGCGGGCAGTGAGCGCAACGCAATTAATGTG
AGTTAGCTCACTCATTAGGCACCCCAGGCTTTACACTTTATGCTTCCGGCTCGTATGTTGTGTGGAATTG
TGAGCGGATAACAATTTCACACAGGAAACAGCTATGACCATGATTACGCCAAGCGCGCAATTAACCCTCA
CTAAAGGGAACAAAAGCTGGAGCTGCAAGC
Features (pLannotate 1.2.2; 31 found; start..end, strand, type, name):
      5..231     +  promoter       RSV promoter: Rous sarcoma virus enhancer/promoter
    232..412     +  LTR            5' LTR (truncated): truncated 5' long terminal repeat (LTR) from HIV-1
    459..584     +  misc_feature   HIV-1 Ψ: packaging signal of human immunodeficiency virus type 1
    568..931     +  CDS            HIV-1 gag (fragment): gag protein from human immunodeficiency virus 1; gag
   1077..1310    +  misc_feature   RRE: The Rev response element (RRE) of HIV-1 allows for Rev-dependent mRNA export from the nucleus to the cytoplasm.
   1687..1713    +  CDS            Rev (fragment): human immunodeficiency virus 1 (HIV-1) Rev protein; rev; enhances nuclear export of unspliced and incompletely spliced viral mRNAs
   1720..1743    +  promoter       SV40 promoter (fragment): SV40 early promoter
   1744..1815    +  promoter       SV40 promoter (fragment): SV40 enhancer and early promoter
   1839..1974    +  rep_origin     SV40 ori: SV40 origin of replication
   2020..2616    +  CDS            PuroR (fragment): puromycin N-acetyltransferase; pac from Streptomyces; confers resistance to puromycin
   2665..2782    +  misc_feature   cPPT/CTS: central polypurine tract and central termination sequence of HIV-1
   2847..2913    +  CDS            small t antigen (fragment): SV40 (simian virus 40) small t antigen
   2920..4098    +  promoter       EF-1α promoter: strong constitutive promoter for human elongation factor EF-1α
   4115..13105   +  CDS            CHD7: CHD7_HUMAN - Also known as KIAA1416. Experimental evidence at protein level: Swiss-Prot protein existence level 1. Probable transcription regulator. Maybe involved in the in 45S precursor rRNA production. From Homo sapiens (Human).
  13121..13174   +  promoter       U6 promoter (fragment): RNA polymerase III promoter for human U6 snRNA
  13216..13804   +  misc_feature   WPRE: woodchuck hepatitis virus posttranscriptional regulatory element
  13855..13874   +  misc_feature   cPPT/CTS (fragment): central polypurine tract and central termination sequence of HIV-1
  13876..14109   +  LTR            3' LTR (ΔU3): self-inactivating 3' long terminal repeat (LTR) from HIV-1
  14187..14308   +  polyA_signal   SV40 poly(A) signal: SV40 polyadenylation signal
  14348..14483   +  rep_origin     SV40 ori: SV40 origin of replication
  14504..14522   -  promoter       T7 promoter: promoter for bacteriophage T7 RNA polymerase
  14530..14685   +  CDS            lacZα (fragment): LacZα fragment of β-galactosidase; lacZ fragment
  14690..15118   +  rep_origin     f1 ori (sequence partly withheld): f1 bacteriophage origin of replication; arrow indicates direction of (+) strand synthesis
  15171..15275   +  promoter       AmpR promoter: bla
  15276..16136   +  CDS            AmpR: β-lactamase; bla; confers resistance to ampicillin, carbenicillin, and related antibiotics
  16307..16895   +  rep_origin     ori: high-copy-number ColE1/pMB1/pBR322/pUC origin of replication
  17078..17170   +  CDS            lacI (fragment): lac repressor; lacI; The lac repressor binds to the lac operator to inhibit transcription in E. coli. This inhibition can be relieved by adding lactose or isopropyl-β-D-thiogalactopyranoside (IPTG).
  17183..17204   +  protein_bind   CAP binding site: CAP binding activates transcription in the presence of cAMP. E. coli catabolite activator protein
  17219..17249   +  promoter       lac promoter: promoter for the E. coli lac operon
  17253..17275   +  protein_bind   lac operator (fragment): The lac repressor binds to the lac operator to inhibit transcription in E. coli. This inhibition can be relieved by adding lactose or isopropyl-β-D-thiogalactopyranoside (IPTG). lac repressor encoded by lacI
  17318..17336   +  promoter       T3 promoter: promoter for bacteriophage T3 RNA polymerase
