[The description below was written by a language model from this plasmid's Addgene catalogue record and pLannotate feature annotations shown in this document.]
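Description:
TFORF0661 is a lentiviral mammalian expression plasmid built on the pLX_TRC317 backbone. It carries the human CHD7 open reading frame and belongs to a barcoded transcription factor ORF collection. In bacteria it is maintained through a high-copy ColE1/pUC-type origin and selected with ampicillin via the β-lactamase gene. An f1 origin and remnants of a lac/lacZα cloning region, with T7 and T3 promoters, are also annotated in the backbone. The full sequence record is about 17.4 kb, consistent with an 8.3 kb backbone plus an insert of roughly 9.1 kb. The depositor warns that recombination can occur during propagation, as is common for large LTR-containing plasmids.

The viral portion has a third-generation, self-inactivating layout. An RSV promoter drives a truncated HIV-1 5' LTR, followed by the Ψ packaging signal with a gag fragment, the RRE for Rev-dependent export of the genomic RNA, and a cPPT/CTS element. The unit ends in a ΔU3 3' LTR, with an SV40 polyadenylation signal downstream. Within it, an SV40 early promoter/origin region precedes a puromycin N-acetyltransferase gene for selecting transduced cells. The EF-1α promoter then drives constitutive expression of the synthesized CHD7 coding sequence, and a WPRE downstream enhances transcript stability and expression.

According to the record, each construct in the collection carries a unique 24-bp barcode, though this is not annotated as a separate feature in the table. The barcode identifies the ORF in pooled overexpression screens, such as those surveying transcription factors that direct cell differentiation. No epitope tag or fluorescent reporter is annotated.
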