Addgene plasmid #143062: TFORF0661
Purpose: Lentiviral vector for overexpressing transcription factor ORFs with unique 24-bp barcodes. Barcodes facilitate identification of transcription factors in pooled screens.
Depositing lab: Feng Zhang. Depositing organization: Broad Institute. Publication: A transcription factor atlas of directed differentiation. Joung J, Ma S, Tay T, Geiger-Schuller KR, Kirchgatterer PC, Verdine VK, Guo B, Arias-Garcia MA, Allen WE, Singh A, Kuksenko O, Abudayyeh OO, Gootenberg JS, Fu Z, Macrae RK, Buenrostro JD, Regev A, Zhang F. Cell. 2023 Jan 5;186(1):209-229.e26. doi: 10.1016/j.cell.2022.11.026. PubMed 36608654.
Backbone
  Vector backbone: pLX_TRC317
  Backbone manufacturer: Broad Institute Genetic Perturbation Platform
  Backbone size w/o insert (bp): 8264
  Vector type: Mammalian Expression, Lentiviral
  Selectable markers: Puromycin
Growth in bacteria
  Bacterial resistance: Ampicillin, 100 μg/mL
  Growth temperature: 37°C
  Growth strain: NEB Stable
  Copy number: High Copy
Gene/Insert
  Gene/Insert name: CHD7
  Species: H. sapiens (human)
  Insert size (bp): 9095
  Entrez Gene: CHD7 (a.k.a. CRG, HH5, IS3, KAL5)
  Promoter: EF1a
  Cloning method: Unknown
  Sequencing primers: 5′ GGGTGGAGACTGAAGTTAGGCCAG; 3′ CACATAGCGTAAAAGGAGCAACATAG
Terms and licenses: Academic/Nonprofit Terms; Industry Terms: Not Available to Industry
Depositor comments: NM_017780,ENST00000423902 . The transcription factor ORF portion of this plasmid was synthesized by Genewiz. Please test multiple small colonies in case of plasmid recombination. To make this collection available in a timely manner, a portion of this collection was not fully sequenced by Addgene. If an Addgene verified full plasmid sequence is not available, please contact us prior to placing an order to request the full sequence.
How to cite: TFORF0661 was a gift from Feng Zhang (Addgene plasmid # 143062 ; http://n2t.net/addgene:143062 ; RRID:Addgene_143062)
