>Addgene plasmid #143062 | TFORF0661 | depositor partial sequence | sequence record 281324 | Insert
ACCGCCACCATGGCAGATCCAGGAATGATGAGTCTTTTTGGCGAGGATGGGAATATTTTCAGTGAAGGTC
TTGAAGGCCTCGGAGAATGTGGTTACCCGGAAAATCCAGTAAATCCTATGGGTCAGCAAATGCCAATAGA
CCAAGGCTTTGCCTCTTTACAGCCATCCCTTCATCATCCTTCAACTAATCAAAATCAAACAAAGCTGACA
CATTTTGATCACTATAATCAGTATGAACAACAAAAGATGCATCTGATGGATCAGCCGAACAGAATGATGA
GCAACACCCCTGGGAACGGACTCGCGTCTCCGCACTCGCAGTATCACACCCCTCCCGTTCCTCAGGTGCC
CCATGGTGGCAGTGGTGGCGGTCAGATGGGTGTCTACCCTGGCATGCAGAATGAGAGGCATGGGCAATCC
TTTGTGGACAGCAGCTCCATGTGGGGCCCCAGGGCTGTTCAGGTACCAGACCAGATACGAGCCCCCTACC
AGCAGCAGCAGCCACAGCCGCAGCCACCGCAGCCGGCTCCGTCGGGGCCCCCTGCACAGGGCCACCCTCA
GCACATGCAGCAGATGGGCAGCTATATGGCACGTGGGGATTTTTCCATGCAGCAGCATGGTCAGCCACAG
CAGAGGATGAGCCAGTTTTCCCAAGGCCAAGAGGGCCTCAATCAGGGAAATCCTTTTATTGCCACCTCAG
GACCTGGCCACTTGTCCCACGTGCCCCAGCAGAGTCCCAGCATGGCACCTTCCTTGCGTCACTCGGTGCA
GCAGTTCCATCACCACCCCTCTACTGCTCTCCATGGAGAATCCGTTGCCCACAGTCCCAGATTCTCCCCG
AATCCTCCCCAACAAGGGGCTGTTAGGCCGCAAACCCTTAACTTTAGTTCTCGGAGCCAGACAGTCCCCT
CTCCTACTATAAACAACTCAGGGCAGTATTCTCGATATCCTTACAGTAACCTAAATCAGGGATTAGTTAA
CAATACAGGGATGAATCAAAATTTAGGCCTTACAAATAATACTCCAATGAATCAGTCCGTACCAAGATAC
CCCAATGCTGTAGGATTCCCATCAAACAGTGGTCAAGGACTAATGCACCAGCAGCCCATCCACCCCAGTG
GCTCACTTAACCAAATGAACACACAAACTATGCATCCTTCACAGCCTCAGGGAACTTATGCCTCTCCACC
TCCCATGTCACCCATGAAAGCAATGAGTAATCCAGCAGGCACTCCTCCTCCACAAGTCAGGCCGGGAAGT
GCTGGGATACCAATGGAAGTTGGCAGTTATCCAAATATGCCCCATCCTCAGCCATCTCACCAGCCCCCTG
GTGCCATGGGAATCGGACAGAGGAATATGGGCCCCAGAAACATGCAGCAGTCTCGTCCATTTATAGGCAT
GTCCTCGGCACCAAGGGAATTGACTGGGCACATGAGGCCAAATGGTTGTCCTGGTGTTGGCCTTGGAGAC
CCACAAGCAATCCAGGAACGACTGATACCTGGCCAACAACATCCTGGTCAACAGCCATCTTTTCAGCAGT
TGCCAACCTGTCCTCCACTGCAGCCTCACCCGGGCTTGCACCACCAGTCTTCACCTCCACACCCTCATCA
CCAGCCTTGGGCACAGCTCCACCCATCACCCCAGAACACCCCGCAGAAAGTGCCTGTGCATCAGCATTCC
CCGTCGGAGCCCTTTCTAGAGAAACCAGTGCCGGATATGACTCAGGTTAGTGGACCGAATGCTCAGCTAG
TGAAGAGTGATGATTACCTGCCATCAATAGAACAGCAGCCACAACAAAAGAAGAAGAAAAAGAAAAACAA
CCACATTGTAGCAGAGGATCCCAGTAAAGGTTTTGGTAAAGATGACTTCCCTGGTGGGGTAGATAACCAA
GAACTAAATAGGAACTCACTGGATGGGTCCCAAGAAGAAAAAAAGAAAAAGAAAAGGTCAAAGGCAAAAA
AAGACCCGAAGGAACCGAAAGAACCCAAGGAGAAAAAAGAGCCCAAGGAACCCAAGACCCCGAAAGCCCC
TAAGATTCCCAAAGAGCCAAAGGAAAAGAAAGCAAAAACTGCCACGCCAAAACCCAAATCCAGCAAAAAG
TCAAGTAATAAGAAACCTGACTCAGAAGCAAGTGCTTTGAAGAAAAAGGTCAACAAGGGAAAAACAGAAG
GTTCTGAAAATTCAGACTTAGACAAAACACCCCCACCATCTCCTCCTCCTGAAGAAGATGAGGACCCAGG
TGTTCAGAAGAGACGGTCCAGCAGACAGGTGAAGAGAAAGCGCTACACTGAAGACCTGGAGTTCAAGATT
TCTGATGAGGAGGCAGATGATGCAGATGCTGCTGGGAGGGATTCCCCCTCCAACACCTCCCAGTCAGAAC
AGCAGGAATCTGTTGATGCAGAAGGCCCAGTGGTAGAAAAAATTATGAGCAGTCGTTCAGTAAAAAAGCA
GAAGGAATCTGGAGAGGAGGTAGAAATTGAGGAATTCTATGTGAAATACAAAAACTTCTCTTATCTTCAT
TGTCAGTGGGCATCTATAGAAGATCTGGAAAAAGATAAGAGAATTCAGCAAAAAATTAAACGATTTAAGG
CAAAGCAGGGCCAGAACAAGTTCCTTTCAGAGATTGAGGATGAGCTTTTTAATCCAGATTATGTGGAGGT
TGACCGGATAATGGACTTTGCACGTAGCACAGATGACCGGGGAGAGCCTGTGACTCACTATCTGGTGAAG
TGGTGTTCACTTCCTTATGAAGACAGCACGTGGGAGCGGAGGCAGGACATAGATCAAGCAAAGATCGAGG
AGTTTGAGAAACTAATGTCCAGGGAGCCGGAAACAGAGCGTGTGGAGCGACCTCCTGCTGATGATTGGAA
GAAATCGGAGAGTTCCAGGGAGTATAAAAACAATAACAAACTCAGGGAATACCAGTTGGAGGGAGTAAAC
TGGCTACTTTTCAATTGGTACAACATGCGAAACTGCATTTTAGCAGATGAAATGGGTTTGGGAAAAACTA
TCCAGTCCATTACATTTCTCTATGAGATATATTTGAAAGGAATCCATGGCCCTTTTTTAGTAATTGCCCC
ATTGTCCACAATCCCCAACTGGGAAAGGGAATTCCGAACCTGGACAGAGTTGAACGTGGTTGTGTATCAT
GGGAGTCAAGCTAGTCGTCGGACCATTCAGTTGTATGAAATGTACTTCAAAGATCCCCAGGGTCGAGTGA
TAAAGGGGTCCTATAAGTTTCATGCCATCATCACTACATTTGAGATGATTTTGACTGATTGTCCTGAGCT
GCGGAATATTCCATGGCGCTGTGTAGTCATTGATGAAGCCCACAGGCTGAAGAACAGGAACTGCAAGCTG
TTGGAGGGACTCAAGATGATGGACTTGGAACACAAAGTGCTGCTGACGGGAACCCCACTCCAGAACACTG
TGGAAGAACTCTTCAGCTTGCTTCATTTCTTGGAACCAAGTCGCTTCCCTTCAGAAACCACATTTATGCA
AGAATTTGGTGATCTAAAAACAGAAGAGCAGGTGCAAAAACTTCAAGCTATTCTAAAGCCAATGATGTTG
AGACGTCTCAAAGAGGATGTAGAAAAGAACTTGGCCCCCAAAGAAGAAACTATTATTGAAGTTGAGCTAA
CAAACATTCAGAAGAAATATTACCGAGCCATCCTTGAGAAGAATTTCACATTTCTTTCCAAAGGCGGTGG
TCAAGCTAACGTACCTAACCTATTAAACACTATGATGGAATTGCGGAAGTGCTGCAATCATCCGTACCTT
ATCAATGGTGCTGAAGAGAAAATTTTGGAAGAGTTTAAAGAAACACACAATGCAGAGTCTCCAGATTTTC
AGCTCCAGGCAATGATCCAGGCTGCTGGCAAGCTAGTGCTGATTGACAAGCTGCTGCCAAAACTGAAGGC
TGGTGGCCACAGGGTGCTTATCTTTTCCCAGATGGTGCGCTGCTTGGACATACTGGAAGACTACCTCATT
CAAAGACGGTACCCATATGAAAGGATCGACGGCCGAGTAAGAGGCAACCTCCGCCAGGCAGCTATCGACA
GATTCTCCAAACCTGATTCTGATAGGTTTGTTTTCCTCCTGTGTACAAGGGCAGGAGGTTTAGGCATTAA
CCTCACTGCTGCTGATACCTGCATCATCTTTGATTCAGACTGGAATCCCCAAAATGACCTCCAGGCTCAG
GCTAGATGTCATAGAATAGGACAGAGCAAATCTGTGAAAATCTACAGGCTGATTACAAGAAATTCCTATG
AAAGGGAAATGTTCGACAAGGCTAGTTTGAAACTGGGCCTGGATAAAGCTGTGCTACAGTCTATGAGTGG
AAGAGAAAATGCTACCAATGGGGTACAACAGCTTTCCAAGAAAGAAATAGAGGATCTTCTACGAAAAGGG
GCCTATGGTGCACTCATGGATGAGGAGGATGAAGGGTCTAAATTCTGTGAAGAAGATATTGATCAGATCC
TCCTACGTCGAACCCACACCATTACCATTGAGTCAGAAGGGAAAGGTTCCACATTTGCTAAGGCCAGTTT
TGTTGCATCTGGAAATAGGACAGATATTTCCTTGGATGATCCAAATTTCTGGCAAAAGTGGGCTAAGAAG
GCTGAATTGGATATTGATGCCTTAAATGGGAGGAACAACCTGGTTATTGATACTCCAAGAGTGAGAAAGC
AGACCAGGCTCTACAGTGCAGTGAAGGAAGATGAGCTGATGGAGTTCTCAGACTTGGAAAGTGATTCTGA
AGAAAAGCCCTGTGCAAAGCCACGGCGTCCCCAGGATAAGTCACAGGGCTATGCAAGGAGTGAATGTTTC
AGGGTGGAGAAGAATCTGCTTGTCTATGGTTGGGGACGGTGGACAGACATTCTTTCCCACGGACGCTATA
AACGCCAACTCACTGAGCAAGATGTAGAAACCATCTGCAGAACCATCCTGGTGTACTGTCTTAATCATTA
CAAAGGGGATGAGAATATCAAAAGCTTCATCTGGGATCTGATCACACCCACAGCGGATGGCCAGACTCGA
GCCTTGGTCAACCATTCCGGTTTGTCAGCTCCTGTGCCAAGGGGAAGGAAGGGAAAGAAGGTGAAAGCCC
AGAGCACACAGCCGGTGGTGCAGGATGCCGACTGGCTGGCCAGCTGCAACCCAGATGCCCTGTTCCAGGA
GGACAGCTACAAGAAACACCTGAAGCATCACTGTAACAAGGTCCTGCTGCGTGTCCGCATGCTGTACTAC
CTAAGACAAGAAGTGATAGGAGACCAGGCGGATAAGATCTTAGAGGGTGCTGACTCAAGTGAAGCCGATG
TGTGGATCCCTGAACCTTTCCATGCTGAAGTTCCTGCAGATTGGTGGGATAAGGAAGCAGACAAATCCCT
CTTAATTGGAGTGTTCAAACATGGCTATGAGAAGTACAACTCCATGCGAGCTGACCCCGCGCTGTGCTTT
CTGGAACGAGTCGGTATGCCTGATGCCAAGGCCATAGCTGCCGAGCAAAGAGGAACAGACATGCTAGCAG
ATGGTGGTGACGGGGGAGAATTTGATAGAGAAGATGAAGACCCAGAATATAAACCAACCAGAACACCGTT
CAAAGATGAAATAGATGAATTTGCAAATTCTCCTTCAGAGGATAAGGAAGAATCCATGGAAATACATGCC
ACAGGCAAGCACAGTGAGAGTAATGCTGAGTTAGGCCAACTTTACTGGCCTAACACTTCAACCCTGACTA
CACGTCTGCGCCGGCTCATTACTGCCTATCAGCGCAGCTATAAAAGGCAACAGATGAGGCAAGAGGCCCT
AATGAAGACTGACCGGCGCAGACGGCGGCCTCGAGAGGAAGTGAGAGCTCTGGAAGCGGAAAGGGAAGCT
ATTATATCTGAGAAGCGGCAAAAGTGGACAAGAAGAGAAGAGGCTGATTTTTACCGTGTGGTATCCACCT
TTGGGGTTATTTTTGACCCTGTGAAACAGCAATTTGACTGGAACCAATTTAGAGCCTTTGCCAGGCTTGA
CAAAAAATCTGATGAGAGTTTGGAGAAATACTTCAGTTGTTTTGTGGCCATGTGTAGGCGAGTATGTCGA
ATGCCCGTCAAGCCAGATGATGAACCGCCCGACCTCTCCTCCATAATTGAGCCGATCACAGAGGAGCGAG
CCTCTCGAACTCTGTACCGCATTGAGCTGCTACGGAAGATCCGCGAGCAGGTTCTCCATCACCCCCAGCT
GGGAGAGAGGCTTAAGCTCTGCCAGCCAAGCTTGGATCTGCCAGAGTGGTGGGAGTGTGGACGGCATGAC
CGAGACTTGCTGGTTGGTGCTGCTAAACACGGGGTCAGTCGGACGGATTATCACATCCTCAATGACCCTG
AGTTATCCTTCTTGGATGCACATAAAAACTTTGCTCAAAACAGAGGGGCAGGTAATACATCTTCCTTGAA
CCCACTGGCAGTTGGATTTGTCCAGACTCCTCCAGTCATCTCATCTGCTCATATTCAAGATGAGAGGGTA
CTGGAACAAGCCGAAGGCAAAGTGGAGGAGCCTGAAAACCCAGCTGCCAAGGAGAAATGTGAGGGCAAAG
AAGAGGAAGAAGAAACCGATGGCAGCGGGAAGGAGAGCAAGCAGGAATGTGAGGCAGAGGCCAGCTCTGT
GAAAAATGAACTGAAAGGTGTTGAGGTCGGCGCAGACACTGGGTCCAAATCTATTTCAGAGAAAGGTTCC
GAAGAGGATGAAGAGGAAAAGCTGGAGGATGACGATAAGTCGGAAGAGTCTTCCCAGCCCGAAGCAGGAG
CTGTCTCTAGAGGGAAGAATTTTGATGAAGAAAGCAATGCTTCCATGAGCACTGCTAGAGATGAAACCCG
AGATGGATTCTACATGGAGGACGGAGATCCTTCAGTAGCTCAGCTCCTTCATGAAAGAACATTTGCCTTC
TCGTTTTGGCCTAAGGATAGAGTAATGATAAACCGCTTAGACAACATCTGTGAAGCAGTGTTGAAAGGCA
AATGGCCAGTAAATAGGCGCCAGATGTTTGATTTCCAAGGCCTCATCCCAGGTTACACACCCACCACAGT
GGACAGCCCCTTGCAGAAGAGGAGCTTTGCTGAGCTCTCCATGGTCGGCCAAGCCAGCATTAGTGGGAGT
GAGGACATCACTACGTCTCCTCAGTTGTCAAAGGAAGATGCCCTCAACCTCTCTGTCCCTCGCCAGCGGA
GGAGGAGGAGGAGAAAAATCGAAATTGAGGCCGAAAGAGCTGCCAAGAGGCGAAATCTCATGGAGATGGT
TGCCCAGCTTCGAGAGTCTCAGGTGGTCTCAGAAAATGGACAAGAAAAAGTTGTAGATTTATCAAAGGCC
TCAAGAGAGGCAACAAGCTCTACCTCAAATTTTTCATCTCTTTCTTCAAAGTTTATCTTGCCTAATGTCT
CAACACCAGTGTCTGATGCCTTTAAGACTCAAATGGAACTGCTCCAAGCAGGCCTTTCGCGCACACCCAC
AAGGCATCTCCTTAATGGCTCCCTAGTGGATGGAGAGCCTCCCATGAAGAGGAGGCGGGGAAGGAGGAAA
AATGTGGAGGGACTTGATCTGCTTTTCATGAGCCACAAACGGACGTCATTGAGTGCAGAGGATGCTGAGG
TGACCAAAGCTTTTGAAGAAGATATAGAGACCCCACCAACAAGAAACATTCCTTCTCCCGGACAGCTGGA
CCCAGACACACGGATCCCTGTTATCAATCTTGAAGATGGGACTAGGCTGGTGGGGGAAGATGCTCCTAAA
AATAAGGATTTAGTTGAATGGCTGAAGCTGCACCCTACTTACACTGTTGATATGCCAAGTTATGTACCAA
AGAATGCAGATGTGCTGTTTTCCTCATTTCAGAAACCGAAACAGAAACGACATAGATGTCGAAACCCTAA
TAAATTGGATATAAACACTTTGACAGGAGAAGAAAGGGTGCCTGTTGTCAATAAACGAAATGGGAAGAAG
ATGGGTGGAGCTATGGCGCCTCCAATGAAGGATCTACCCAGGTGGCTGGAAGAAAATCCTGAATTTGCAG
TTGCTCCAGACTGGACTGATATAGTTAAGCAGTCTGGTTTTGTTCCTGAGTCGATGTTTGACCGCCTTCT
CACTGGGCCTGTAGTGCGGGGAGAGGGAGCGAGCAGAAGAGGAAGAAGGCCCAAAAGTGAGATCGCCAGA
GCAGCCGCGGCCGCCGCTGCTGTGGCCTCCACGTCAGGGATCAACCCTTTGCTGGTGAACAGCCTGTTTG
CTGGAATGGACCTGACGAGCCTTCAGAATCTCCAGAATCTCCAGTCGCTCCAGCTGGCAGGCCTCATGGG
CTTCCCTCCAGGACTGGCAACAGCTGCCACCGCCGGAGGCGATGCGAAGAACCCTGCTGCTGTGCTGCCC
CTGATGCTGCCAGGAATGGCGGGCCTGCCCAACGTGTTTGGCTTGGGCGGGCTGTTGAATAACCCTCTGT
CAGCTGCTACTGGAAACACCACTACTGCTTCTAGTCAAGGAGAACCGGAAGACAGCACTTCAAAAGGAGA
GGAGAAAGGAAATGAGAATGAAGACGAGAACAAAGACTCTGAGAAAAGCACAGATGCTGTTTCGGCTGCT
GACTCTGCGAATGGATCTGTTGGTGCTGCTACTGCCCCGGCTGGATTGCCCTCAAACCCGCTAGCCTTCA
ACCCTTTCCTCCTGTCCACAATGGCCCCGGGCCTCTTCTACCCATCCATGTTTCTACCTCCAGGACTGGG
GGGATTGACGCTGCCTGGGTTCCCAGCATTGGCAGGACTTCAGAATGCCGTGGGCTCCAGCGAAGAAAAG
GCTGCTGACAAGGCTGAGGGAGGACCCTTTAAAGATGGAGAGACCCTTGAAGGCAGCGATGCCGAGGAGA
GCCTGGATAAGACTGCAGAGTCCTCCCTCTTAGAAGACGAAATAGCACAGGGTGAAGAGCTAGACTCACT
TGATGGGGGGGATGAAATAGAAAACAATGAAAATGATGAATAGTAATGAACTAGTCCGTAACTTGAAAGT
ATTTCGATTTCTTGGCTTTATATATCTTGTGGAAAGGACGAAGACCCTCCTCAACACAATACTGT
