>Addgene plasmid #143062 | TFORF0661 | depositor partial sequence | sequence record 281325 | Barcode
AGACCCTCCTCAACACAATACTGT
